>Addgene plasmid #233684 | AAV r3.45 | addgene full sequence | sequence record 469929 | Addgene NGS Result
TTGAGATCCTTTTTTTCTGCGCGTAATCTGCTGCTTGCAAACAAAAAAACCACCGCTACCAGCGGTGGTT
TGTTTGCCGGATCAAGAGCTACCAACTCTTTTTCCGAAGGTAACTGGCTTCAGCAGAGCGCAGATACCAA
ATACTGTTCTTCTAGTGTAGCCGTAGTTAGGCCACCACTTCAAGAACTCTGTAGCACCGCCTACATACCT
CGCTCTGCTAATCCTGTTACCAGTGGCTGCTGCCAGTGGCGATAAGTCGTGTCTTACCGGGTTGGACTCA
AGACGATAGTTACCGGATAAGGCGCAGCGGTCGGGCTGAACGGGGGGTTCGTGCACACAGCCCAGCTTGG
AGCGAACGACCTACACCGAACTGAGATACCTACAGCGTGAGCTATGAGAAAGCGCCACGCTTCCCGAAGG
GAGAAAGGCGGACAGGTATCCGGTAAGCGGCAGGGTCGGAACAGGAGAGCGCACGAGGGAGCTTCCAGGG
GGAAACGCCTGGTATCTTTATAGTCCTGTCGGGTTTCGCCACCTCTGACTTGAGCGTCGATTTTTGTGAT
GCTCGTCAGGGGGGCGGAGCCTATGGAAAAACGCCAGCAACGCGGCCTTTTTACGGTTCCTGGCCTTTTG
CTGGCCTTTTGCTCACATGTTCTTTCCTGCGTTATCCCCTGATTCTGTGGATAACCGTATTACCGCCTTT
GAGTGAGCTGATACCGCTCGCCGCAGCCGAACGACCGAGCGCAGCGAGTCAGTGAGCGAGGAAGCGGAAG
AGCGCCCAATACGCAAACCGCCTCTCCCCGCGCGTTGGCCGATTCATTAATGCAGAATTCCCATCATCAA
TAATATACCTTATTTTGGATTGAAGCCAATATGATAATGAGGGGGTGGAGTTTGTGACGTGGCGCGGGGC
GTGGGAACGGGGCGGGTGACGTAGTAGCTCTAGAGGTCCTGTATTAGAGGTCACGTGAGTGTTTTGCGAC
ATTTTGCGACACCATGTGGTCACGCTGGGTATTTAAGCCCGAGTGAGCACGCAGGGTCTCCATTTTGAAG
CGGGAGGTTTGAACGCGCAGCCACCACGGCGGGGTTTTACGAGATTGTGATTAAGGTCCCCAGCGACCTT
GACGAGCATCTGCCCGGCATTTCTGACAGCTTTGTGAACTGGGTGGCCGAGAAGGAATGGGAGTTGCCGC
CAGATTCTGACATGGATCTGAATCTGATTGAGCAGGCACCCCTGACCGTGGCCGAGAAGCTGCAGCGCGA
CTTTCTGACGGAATGGCGCCGTGTGAGTAAGGCCCCGGAGGCCCTTTTCTTTGTGCAATTTGAGAAGGGA
GAGAGCTACTTCCACATGCACGTGCTCGTGGAAACCACCGGGGTGAAATCCATGGTTTTGGGACGTTTCC
TGAGTCAGATTCGCGAAAAACTGATTCAGAGAATTTACCGCGGGATCGAGCCGACTTTGCCAAACTGGTT
CGCGGTCACAAAGACCAGAAATGGCGCCGGAGGCGGGAACAAGGTGGTGGATGAGTGCTACATCCCCAAT
TACTTGCTCCCCAAAACCCAGCCTGAGCTCCAGTGGGCGTGGACTAATATGGAACAGTATTTAAGCGCCT
GTTTGAATCTCACGGAGCGTAAACGGTTGGTGGCGCAGCATCTGACGCACGTGTCGCAGACGCAGGAGCA
GAACAAAGAGAATCAGAATCCCAATTCTGATGCGCCGGTGATCAGATCAAAAACTTCAGCCAGGTACATG
GAGCTGGTCGGGTGGCTCGTGGACAAGGGGATTACCTCGGAGAAGCAGTGGATCCAGGAGGACCAGGCCT
CATACATCTCCTTCAATGCGGCCTCCAACTCGCGGTCCCAAATCAAGGCTGCCTTGGACAATGCGGGAAA
GATTATGAGCCTGACTAAAACCGCCCCCGACTACCTGGTGGGCCAGCAGCCCGTGGAGGACATTTCCAGC
AATCGGATTTATAAAATTTTGGAACTAAACGGGTACGATCCCCAATATGCGGCTTCCGTCTTTCTGGGAT
GGGCCACGAAAAAGTTCGGCAAGAGGAACACCATCTGGCTGTTTGGGCCTGCAACTACCGGGAAGACCAA
CATCGCGGAGGCCATAGCCCACACTGTGCCCTTCTACGGGTGCGTAAACTGGACCAATGAGAACTTTCCC
TTCAACGACTGTGTCGACAAGATGGTGATCTGGTGGGAGGAGGGGAAGATGACCGCCAAGGTCGTGGAGT
CGGCCAAAGCCATTCTCGGAGGAAGCAAGGTGCGCGTGGACCAGAAATGCAAGTCCTCGGCCCAGATAGA
CCCGACTCCCGTGATCGTCACCTCCAACACCAACATGTGCGCCGTGATTGACGGGAACTCAACGACCTTC
GAACACCAGCAGCCGTTGCAAGACCGGATGTTCAAATTTGAACTCACCCGCCGTCTGGATCATGACTTTG
GGAAGGTCACCAAGCAGGAAGTCAAAGACTTTTTCCGGTGGGCAAAGGATCACGTGGTTGAGGTGGAGCA
TGAATTCTACGTCAAAAAGGGTGGAGCCAAGAAAAGACCCGCCCCCAGTGACGCAGATATAAGTGAGCCC
AAACGGGTGCGCGAGTCAGTTGCGCAGCCATCGACGTCAGACGCGGAAGCTTCGATCAACTACGCAGACA
GGTACCAAAACAAATGTTCTCGTCACGTGGGCATGAATCTGATGCTGTTTCCCTGCAGACAATGCGAGAG
AATGAATCAGAATTCAAATATCTGCTTCACTCACGGACAGAAAGACTGTTTAGAGTGCTTTCCCGTGTCA
GAATCTCAACCCGTTTCTGTCGTCAAAAAGGCGTATCAGAAACTGTGCTACATTCATCATATCATGGGAA
AGGTGCCAGACGCTTGCACTGCCTGCGATCTGGTCAATGTGGATTTGGATGACTGCATCTTTGAACAATA
AATGATTTAAATCAGGTATGGCTGCCGATGGTTATCTTCCAGATTGGCTCGAGGACACTCTCTCTGAAGG
AATAAGACAGTGGTGGAAGCTCAAACCTGGCCCACCACCACCAAAGCCCGCAGAGCGGCATAAGGACGAC
AGCAGGGGTCTTGTGCTTCCTGGGTACAAGTACCTCGGACCCTTCAACGGACTCGACAAGGGAGAGCCGG
TCAACGAGGCAGACGCCGCGGCCCTCGAGCACGACAAAGCCTACGACCGGCAGCTCGACAGCGGAGACAA
CCCGTACCTCAAGTACAACCACGCCGACGCGGAGTTTCAGGAGCGCCTTAAAGAAGATACGTCTTTTGGG
GGCAACCTCGGACGAGCAGTCTTCCAGGCGAAAAAGAGGGTTCTTGAACCTCTGGGCCTGGTTGAGGAAC
CTGTTAAGACGGCTCCGGGAAAAAAGAGGCCGGTAGAGCACTCTCCTGTGGAGCCAGACTCCTCCTCGGG
AACCGGAAAGGCGGGCCAGCAGCCTGCAAGAAAAAGATTGAATTTTGGTCAGACTG
[609 nt withheld, positions 3487-4095]
TGAACAACGGGAGTCAGGCAGTAGGACGCTCTTCATTTTACTGCCTGGAGTACTTTCCTTCTCAGATGCT
GCGTACCGGAAACAACTTTACCTTCAGCTACACTTTTGAGGACGTTCCTTTCCACAGCAGCTACGCTCAC
AGCCAGAGTCTGGACCGTCTCATGAATCCTCTCATCGACCAGTACCTGTATTACTTGAGCAGAACAAACA
CTCCAAGTGGAACCACCACGCAGTCAAGGCTTCAGTTTTCTCAGGCCGGAGCGAGTGACATTCGGGACCA
GTCTAGGAACTGGCTTCCTGGACCCTGTTACCGCCAGCAGCGAGTATCAAAGACATCTGCGGATAACAAC
AACAGTGAATACTCGTGGACTGGAGCTACCAAGTACCACCTCAATGGCAGAGACTCTCTGGTGAATCCGG
GCCCGGCCATGGCAAGCCACAAGGACGATGAAGAAAAGTTTTTTCCTCAGAGCGGGGTTCTCATCTTTGG
GAAGCAAGGCTCAGAGAAAACAAATGTGGACATTGAAAAGGTCATGATTACAGACGAAGAGGAAATCAGG
ACAACCAATCCCGTGGCTACGGAGCAGTATGGTTCTGTATCTACCAACCTCCAGAGAGGCAACCTAGCAA
CCCAAGTAGGACAAAAAACTGCTAGGCAAGCAGCTACCGCAGATGTCAACACACAAGGCGTTCTTCCAGG
CATGGTCTGGCAGGACAGAGATGTGTACCTTCAGGGGCCCATCTGGGCAAAGATTCCACACACGGACGGA
CATTTTCACCCCTCTCCCCTCATGGGTGGATTCGGACTTAAACACCCTCCTCCCCAGATTCTCATCAAGA
ACACCCCGGTACCTGCGAATCCTTCGACCACCTTCAGTGCGGCAAAGTTTGCTTCCTTCATCACACAGTA
CTCCACGGGACAGGTCAGCGTGGAGATCGAGTGGGAGCTGCAGAAGGAAAACAGCAAACGCTGGAATCCC
GAAATTCAGTACACTTCCAACTACAACAAGTCTGTTAATGTGGACTTTACTGTGGACACTAATGGCATGT
ATTCAGAGCCTCGCCCCATTGGCACCAGATACCTGACTCGTAATCTGTAATTGCGGCCGCTTGTTAATCA
ATAAACCGTTTAATTCGTTTCAGTTGAACTTTGGTCTCTGCGTATTTCTTTCTTATCTAGTTTCCATGCT
CTAGAGGTCCTGTATTAGAGGTCACGTGAGTGTTTTGCGACATTTTGCGACACCATGTGGTCACGCTGGG
TATTTAAGCCCGAGTGAGCACGCAGGGTCTCCATTTTGAAGCGGGAGGTTTGAACGCGCAGCCACCACGG
CGGGGTTTTACGAGATTGTGATTAAGGTCCCCAGCGACCTTGACGAGCATCTGCCCGGCATTTCTGACAG
CTTTGTGAACTGGGTGGCCGAGAAGGAATGGGAGTTGCCGCCAGATTCTGACATGGATCTGAATCTGATT
GAGCAGGCACCCCTGACCGTGGCCGAGAAGCTGCATCGCTGGCGTAATAGCGAAGAGGCCCGCACCGATC
GCCCTTCCCAACAGTTGCGCAGCCTGAATGGCGAATGGCGATTCC
[38 nt withheld, positions 5681-5718]
C
[378 nt withheld, positions 5720-6097]
C
[91 nt withheld, positions 6099-6189]
A
[49 nt withheld, positions 6191-6239]
CCTTTGACGTTGGAGTCCACGTTCTTT
[37 nt withheld, positions 6267-6303]
ACCCTATCTCGGTCTATTCTTTTGATTTATAAGGGATTTTGCCGATTTCGGCATATTGGTTAAAAAATGA
GCTGATTTAACAAAAATTTAACGCGAATTTTAACAAAATATTAACGCTTACAATTTAAATATTTGCTTAT
ACAATCT
[100 nt withheld, positions 6451-6550]
CTCAGGCAATGACCTGATAGCCTTTGTAG
[69 nt withheld, positions 6580-6648]
T
[44 nt withheld, positions 6650-6693]
ACCTACACATTACTCA
[44 nt withheld, positions 6710-6753]
TTGCGTTGAAATAAAGGCTTCTCCC
[83 nt withheld, positions 6779-6861]
TTCTTTGCCTTGCCTGTATGATTTATTGGATGTTGGAATCGCCTGATGCGGTATTTTCTCCTTACGCATC
TGTGCGGTATTTCACACCGCATATGGTGCACTCTCAGTACAATCTGCTCTGATGCCGCATAGTTAAGCCA
GCCCCGACACCCGCCAACACCCGCTGACGCGCCCTGACGGGCTTGTCTGCTCCCGGCATCCGCTTACAGA
CAAGCTGTGACCGTCTCCGGGAGCTGCATGTGTCAGAGGTTTTCACCGTCATCACCGAAACGCGCGAGAC
GAAAGGGCCTCGTGATACGCCTATTTTTATAGGTTAATGTCATGATAATAATGGTTTCTTAGACGTCAGG
TGGCACTTTTCGGGGAAATGTGCGCGGAACCCCTATTTGTTTATTTTTCTAAATACATTCAAATATGTAT
CCGCTCATGAGACAATAACCCTGATAAATGCTTCAATAATATTGAAAAAGGAAGAGTATGAGTATTCAAC
ATTTCCGTGTCGCCCTTATTCCCTTTTTTGCGGCATTTTGCCTTCCTGTTTTTGCTCACCCAGAAACGCT
GGTGAAAGTAAAAGATGCTGAAGATCAGTTGGGTGCACGAGTGGGTTACATCGAACTGGATCTCAACAGC
GGTAAGATCCTTGAGAGTTTTCGCCCCGAAGAACGTTTTCCAATGATGAGCACTTTTAAAGTTCTGCTAT
GTGGCGCGGTATTATCCCGTATTGACGCCGGGCAAGAGCAACTCGGTCGCCGCATACACTATTCTCAGAA
TGACTTGGTTGAGTACTCACCAGTCACAGAAAAGCATCTTACGGATGGCATGACAGTAAGAGAATTATGC
AGTGCTGCCATAACCATGAGTGATAACACTGCGGCCAACTTACTTCTGACAACGATCGGAGGACCGAAGG
AGCTAACCGCTTTTTTGCACAACATGGGGGATCATGTAACTCGCCTTGATCGTTGGGAACCGGAGCTGAA
TGAAGCCATACCAAACGACGAGCGTGACACCACGATGCCTGTAGCAATGGCAACAACGTTGCGCAAACTA
TTAACTGGCGAACTACTTACTCTAGCTTCCCGGCAACAATTAATAGACTGGATGGAGGCGGATAAAGTTG
CAGGACCACTTCTGCGCTCGGCCCTTCCGGCTGGCTGGTTTATTGCTGATAAATCTGGAGCCGGTGAGCG
TGGGTCTCGCGGTATCATTGCAGCACTGGGGCCAGATGGTAAGCCCTCCCGTATCGTAGTTATCTACACG
ACGGGGAGTCAGGCAACTATGGATGAACGAAATAGACAGATCGCTGAGATAGGTGCCTCACTGATTAAGC
ATTGGTAACTGTCAGACCAAGTTTACTCATATATACTTTAGATTGATTTAAAACTTCATTTTTAATTTAA
AAGGATCTAGGTGAAGATCCTTTTTGATAATCTCATGACCAAAATCCCTTAACGTGAGTTTTCGTTCCAC
TGAGCGTCAGACCCCGTAGAAAAGATCAAAGGATCTTC
Features (pLannotate 1.2.2; 14 found; start..end, strand, type, name):
      1..589     +  rep_origin     ori: high-copy-number ColE1/pMB1/pBR322/pUC origin of replication
    772..825     +  CDS            lacI (fragment): lac repressor; lacI; The lac repressor binds to the lac operator to inhibit transcription in E. coli. This inhibition can be relieved by adding lactose or isopropyl-β-D-thiogalactopyranoside (IPTG).
    832..934     +  repeat_region  ITR: inverted terminal repeat of human adenovirus serotype 5 inverted
   1748..2938    +  CDS            Rep52: REP52_AAV2S - Experimental evidence at protein level: Swiss-Prot protein existence level 1. Plays a critical role during packaging of viral DNA into empty capsids, where they are thought to be part of the packaging motor complex. The single stranded genomic DNA is packaged in a 3' to 5' direction and requires the association between viral DNA and Rep40. Regulates host PKA activity by interacting with host PRKX as a mechanism to interfere with helper virus propagation and to promote its own replication. From Adeno-associated virus 2 (isolate Srivastava/1982) (AAV-2).
   2958..5192    +  CDS            VP1 (sequence partly withheld): CAPSD_AAV2S - Experimental evidence at protein level: Swiss-Prot protein existence level 1. Capsid protein self-assembles to form an icosahedral capsid with a T=1 symmetry, about 22 nm in diameter, and consisting of 60 copies of three size variants of the capsid protein VP1, VP2 and VP3 which differ in their N-terminus. The capsid encapsulates the genomic ssDNA. Binds to host cell heparan sulfate and uses host ITGA5-ITGB1 as coreceptor on the cell surface to provide virion attachment to target cell. This attachment induces virion internalization predominantly through clathrin-dependent endocyt
   5428..5625    +  CDS            Rep68 (fragment): REP68_AAV2S - Experimental evidence at protein level: Swiss-Prot protein existence level 1. Plays an essential role in the initiation of viral DNA synthesis. Binds specifically to an inverted terminal repeat element (ITR) on the 3' and 5' ends of the viral DNA, where it cleaves a site specifically to generate a priming site for initiation of the synthesis of a complementary strand. Plays also a role as transcriptional regulator, DNA helicase and as key factor in site-specific integration of the viral genome. Inhibits the host cell cycle G1/S and G2/M transitions. These arrests may provide esse
   5603..5670    +  CDS            lacZα (fragment): LacZα fragment of β-galactosidase; lacZ fragment
   5681..5986    +  CDS            M13 gene IV (fragment) (sequence partly withheld): pIV; IV; phage assembly
   5974..6332    +  rep_origin     f1 ori (sequence partly withheld): f1 bacteriophage origin of replication; arrow indicates direction of (+) strand synthesis
   6492..6895    +  CDS            M13 gene II (fragment) (sequence partly withheld): pII; II; replication
   6903..7002    -  misc_feature   bom (fragment): basis of mobility region from pBR322
   7104..7139    -  CDS            rop (fragment): Rop protein, which maintains plasmids at low copy number; rop
   7234..7338    +  promoter       AmpR promoter: bla
   7339..8199    +  CDS            AmpR: β-lactamase; bla; confers resistance to ampicillin, carbenicillin, and related antibiotics
