[The description below was written by a language model from this plasmid's Addgene catalogue record and pLannotate feature annotations shown in this document.]
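Description:
AAV r3.45 is an 8.4 kb AAV-type plasmid built on the pSub2 backbone that carries modified AAV2 rep and cap genes encoding an evolved capsid variant. It is maintained in E. coli as a high-copy plasmid through a ColE1/pUC-type origin and selected with ampicillin via a β-lactamase gene driven by its own promoter. An f1 phage origin and short remnants of lacI, lacZα, M13 genes, bom and rop are also annotated; these look like leftover backbone sequence rather than functional parts.

The payload is the AAV2 rep–cap region. The automated annotation identifies a Rep52 open reading frame followed by the full VP1 capsid reading frame, which in AAV also gives rise to the shorter VP2 and VP3 proteins that assemble into the 60-subunit icosahedral capsid. According to the record, the capsid gene carries a peptide insertion with short linker residues at amino acid 587, a position in the region of AAV2 associated with heparan sulfate binding, plus an additional V719M substitution. The feature table does not annotate AAV2 inverted terminal repeats or the viral promoters. It lists one repeat upstream of rep, labelled as an adenovirus 5 ITR, and a Rep68 fragment downstream of cap, so the record does not fully establish the flanking architecture.

The stated purpose is improved gene delivery and gene targeting in neural stem cells. The plasmid therefore serves as the source of the r3.45 capsid sequence for producing AAV with this altered tropism.
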