Addgene plasmid #233684: AAV r3.45
Purpose: An evolved Adeno-associated viral variant, enhances gene delivery and gene targeting in neural stem cells
Depositing lab: David Schaffer. Depositing organization: University of California, Berkeley. Publication: An evolved adeno-associated viral variant enhances gene delivery and gene targeting in neural stem cells. Jang JH, Koerber JT, Kim JS, Asuri P, Vazin T, Bartel M, Keung A, Kwon I, Park KI, Schaffer DV. Mol Ther. 2011 Apr;19(4):667-75. doi: 10.1038/mt.2010.287. Epub 2011 Jan 11. PubMed 21224831.
Backbone
  Vector backbone: pSub2
  Backbone size w/o insert (bp): 6000
  Total vector size (bp): 8369
  Vector type: AAV
Growth in bacteria
  Bacterial resistance: Ampicillin, 100 μg/mL
  Growth temperature: 37°C
  Growth strain: NEB Stable
  Copy number: High Copy
Gene/Insert
  Gene/Insert name: Modified AAV2 Rep, Cap
  Mutation: insertion of LATQVGQKTA (where LA and A are linker residues) at amino acid 587 with an additional V719M mutation
Terms and licenses: Academic/Nonprofit Terms; Industry Terms: Not Available to Industry
How to cite: AAV r3.45 was a gift from David Schaffer (Addgene plasmid # 233684 ; http://n2t.net/addgene:233684 ; RRID:Addgene_233684)
